Addgene plasmid #177788: pdestMB14_sur5p-dCas9-VP64
Purpose: Overexpression of dCas9-VP64 in C. elegans
Depositing lab: Michael Ristow. Depositing organization: ETH Zurich (Swiss Federal Institute of Technology). Publication: Ingestion of single guide RNAs induces gene overexpression and extends lifespan in C. elegans via CRISPR activation. Fischer F, Benner C, Goyala A, Grigolon G, Vitiello D, Wu J, Zarse K, Ewald CY, Ristow M. J Biol Chem. 2022 May 27:102085. doi: 10.1016/j.jbc.2022.102085. PubMed 35636511.
Backbone
  Vector backbone: pdestMB14 (Addgene #26415)
  Vector type: Worm Expression
Growth in bacteria
  Bacterial resistance: Ampicillin, 100 μg/mL
  Growth temperature: 37°C
  Growth strain: DH5alpha
  Copy number: High Copy
Gene/Insert
  Gene/Insert name: dCas9-VP64
  Species: C. elegans (nematode)
  Cloning method: Gateway Cloning
Terms and licenses: Academic/Nonprofit Terms; Industry Terms: Not Available to Industry
How to cite: pdestMB14_sur5p-dCas9-VP64 was a gift from Michael Ristow (Addgene plasmid # 177788 ; http://n2t.net/addgene:177788 ; RRID:Addgene_177788)
