[The description below was written by a language model from this plasmid's Addgene catalogue record and pLannotate feature annotations shown in this document.]
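Description:
pdestMB14_sur5p-dCas9-VP64 is a 17.4 kb C. elegans expression plasmid made by Gateway cloning into the pdestMB14 destination backbone, designed to overexpress the CRISPR activation effector dCas9-VP64 in worms. It is maintained in E. coli as a high-copy plasmid through a ColE1/pUC-type origin and selected with ampicillin via the β-lactamase gene. The pBluescript-style backbone also carries an f1 origin, lac promoter/operator and lacZα remnants, and flanking T3 and T7 promoters.

The payload lies between Gateway recombination sites. An unannotated segment of about 2.3 kb between attB4 and attB1 occupies the promoter slot. From the construct name this is presumably the sur-5 promoter, although the feature table does not label it. Between attB1 and attB2 is a Streptococcus pyogenes Cas9 coding sequence, codon optimised for C. elegans and containing synthetic introns. According to the record this is the nuclease-dead form fused to the VP64 transcriptional activation domain, but the annotation identifies neither the inactivating mutations nor VP64, which may lie in the short unannotated stretch before attB2. Directly downstream of attB2 is a GFP-variant coding sequence followed by a fragment matching aex-5. The record does not say whether GFP is fused to dCas9-VP64 or expressed separately. Several unc-119 fragments indicate a genomic unc-119 segment, commonly used as a rescue marker for identifying transgenic animals in an unc-119 mutant background.

When paired with single guide RNAs directed to promoter regions, dCas9-VP64 activates endogenous genes. The associated work used guide RNAs delivered by ingestion to induce gene overexpression and study lifespan.
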