Features (pLannotate 1.2.2; 22 found; start..end, strand, type, name):
     24..128     +  promoter       AmpR promoter: bla
    129..989     +  CDS            AmpR: β-lactamase; bla; confers resistance to ampicillin, carbenicillin, and related antibiotics
   1160..1748    +  rep_origin     ori: high-copy-number ColE1/pMB1/pBR322/pUC origin of replication
   1931..2023    +  CDS            lacI (fragment): lac repressor; lacI; The lac repressor binds to the lac operator to inhibit transcription in E. coli. This inhibition can be relieved by adding lactose or isopropyl-β-D-thiogalactopyranoside (IPTG).
   2036..2057    +  protein_bind   CAP binding site: CAP binding activates transcription in the presence of cAMP. E. coli catabolite activator protein
   2072..2102    +  promoter       lac promoter: promoter for the E. coli lac operon
   2106..2128    +  protein_bind   lac operator (fragment): The lac repressor binds to the lac operator to inhibit transcription in E. coli. This inhibition can be relieved by adding lactose or isopropyl-β-D-thiogalactopyranoside (IPTG). lac repressor encoded by lacI
   2171..2189    +  promoter       T3 promoter: promoter for bacteriophage T3 RNA polymerase
   2208..2228    +  protein_bind   attB4: mutant version of attB; core recombination site for the Gateway® BP reaction BP Clonase™
   4530..4554    +  protein_bind   attB1: mutant version of attB; recombination site for the Gateway® BP reaction BP Clonase™
   4668..8924    +  CDS            Cas9: S. pyogenes Cas9, codon optimized for C. elegans with synthetic introns
   9174..9194    -  protein_bind   attB2 (fragment): mutant version of attB; recombination site for the Gateway® BP reaction BP Clonase™
   9217..10077   +  CDS            sg25: sg25 is a basic (constitutively fluorescent) green fluorescent protein published in 1997, derived from Aequorea victoria.
  10698..10850   +  CDS            aex-5 (fragment): AEX5_CAEEL - Also known as kpc-3 From Caenorhabditis elegans.
  10965..11001   -  misc_feature   MCS (fragment): pBluescript multiple cloning site
  14303..14494   +  CDS            unc-119 (fragment): UN119_CAEEL - Experimental evidence at protein level: Swiss-Prot protein existence level 1. Myristoyl-binding protein that acts as a cargo adapter: specifically binds the myristoyl moiety of a subset of N-terminally myristoylated proteins and is required for their localization. Plays a key role in ciliary membrane localization of proteins. Required for the establishment or function of the nervous system. From Caenorhabditis elegans.
  14499..14879   +  CDS            unc-119 (fragment): UN119_CAEEL - Experimental evidence at protein level: Swiss-Prot protein existence level 1. Myristoyl-binding protein that acts as a cargo adapter: specifically binds the myristoyl moiety of a subset of N-terminally myristoylated proteins and is required for their localization. Plays a key role in ciliary membrane localization of proteins. Required for the establishment or function of the nervous system. From Caenorhabditis elegans.
  15370..15471   +  CDS            unc-119 (fragment): UN119_CAEEL - Experimental evidence at protein level: Swiss-Prot protein existence level 1. Myristoyl-binding protein that acts as a cargo adapter: specifically binds the myristoyl moiety of a subset of N-terminally myristoylated proteins and is required for their localization. Plays a key role in ciliary membrane localization of proteins. Required for the establishment or function of the nervous system. From Caenorhabditis elegans.
  16703..16732   -  misc_feature   MCS (fragment): pBluescript multiple cloning site
  16741..16759   -  promoter       T7 promoter: promoter for bacteriophage T7 RNA polymerase
  16762..16919   +  CDS            lacZα (fragment): LacZα fragment of β-galactosidase; lacZ fragment
  16950..17378   -  rep_origin     f1 ori (sequence partly withheld): f1 bacteriophage origin of replication; arrow indicates direction of (+) strand synthesis
>Addgene plasmid #177788 | pdestMB14_sur5p-dCas9-VP64 | addgene full sequence | sequence record 355056 | Addgene NGS Result
GTGGCACTTTTCGGGGAAATGTGCGCGGAACCCCTATTTGTTTATTTTTCTAAATACATTCAAATATGTA
TCCGCTCATGAGACAATAACCCTGATAAATGCTTCAATAATATTGAAAAAGGAAGAGTATGAGTATTCAA
CATTTCCGTGTCGCCCTTATTCCCTTTTTTGCGGCATTTTGCCTTCCTGTTTTTGCTCACCCAGAAACGC
TGGTGAAAGTAAAAGATGCTGAAGATCAGTTGGGTGCACGAGTGGGTTACATCGAACTGGATCTCAACAG
CGGTAAGATCCTTGAGAGTTTTCGCCCCGAAGAACGTTTTCCAATGATGAGCACTTTTAAAGTTCTGCTA
TGTGGCGCGGTATTATCCCGTATTGACGCCGGGCAAGAGCAACTCGGTCGCCGCATACACTATTCTCAGA
ATGACTTGGTTGAGTACTCACCAGTCACAGAAAAGCATCTTACGGATGGCATGACAGTAAGAGAATTATG
CAGTGCTGCCATAACCATGAGTGATAACACTGCGGCCAACTTACTTCTGACAACGATCGGAGGACCGAAG
GAGCTAACCGCTTTTTTGCACAACATGGGGGATCATGTAACTCGCCTTGATCGTTGGGAACCGGAGCTGA
ATGAAGCCATACCAAACGACGAGCGTGACACCACGATGCCTGTAGCAATGGCAACAACGTTGCGCAAACT
ATTAACTGGCGAACTACTTACTCTAGCTTCCCGGCAACAATTAATAGACTGGATGGAGGCGGATAAAGTT
GCAGGACCACTTCTGCGCTCGGCCCTTCCGGCTGGCTGGTTTATTGCTGATAAATCTGGAGCCGGTGAGC
GTGGGTCTCGCGGTATCATTGCAGCACTGGGGCCAGATGGTAAGCCCTCCCGTATCGTAGTTATCTACAC
GACGGGGAGTCAGGCAACTATGGATGAACGAAATAGACAGATCGCTGAGATAGGTGCCTCACTGATTAAG
CATTGGTAACTGTCAGACCAAGTTTACTCATATATACTTTAGATTGATTTAAAACTTCATTTTTAATTTA
AAAGGATCTAGGTGAAGATCCTTTTTGATAATCTCATGACCAAAATCCCTTAACGTGAGTTTTCGTTCCA
CTGAGCGTCAGACCCCGTAGAAAAGATCAAAGGATCTTCTTGAGATCCTTTTTTTCTGCGCGTAATCTGC
TGCTTGCAAACAAAAAAACCACCGCTACCAGCGGTGGTTTGTTTGCCGGATCAAGAGCTACCAACTCTTT
TTCCGAAGGTAACTGGCTTCAGCAGAGCGCAGATACCAAATACTGTTCTTCTAGTGTAGCCGTAGTTAGG
CCACCACTTCAAGAACTCTGTAGCACCGCCTACATACCTCGCTCTGCTAATCCTGTTACCAGTGGCTGCT
GCCAGTGGCGATAAGTCGTGTCTTACCGGGTTGGACTCAAGACGATAGTTACCGGATAAGGCGCAGCGGT
CGGGCTGAACGGGGGGTTCGTGCACACAGCCCAGCTTGGAGCGAACGACCTACACCGAACTGAGATACCT
ACAGCGTGAGCTATGAGAAAGCGCCACGCTTCCCGAAGGGAGAAAGGCGGACAGGTATCCGGTAAGCGGC
AGGGTCGGAACAGGAGAGCGCACGAGGGAGCTTCCAGGGGGAAACGCCTGGTATCTTTATAGTCCTGTCG
GGTTTCGCCACCTCTGACTTGAGCGTCGATTTTTGTGATGCTCGTCAGGGGGGCGGAGCCTATGGAAAAA
CGCCAGCAACGCGGCCTTTTTACGGTTCCTGGCCTTTTGCTGGCCTTTTGCTCACATGTTCTTTCCTGCG
TTATCCCCTGATTCTGTGGATAACCGTATTACCGCCTTTGAGTGAGCTGATACCGCTCGCCGCAGCCGAA
CGACCGAGCGCAGCGAGTCAGTGAGCGAGGAAGCGGAAGAGCGCCCAATACGCAAACCGCCTCTCCCCGC
GCGTTGGCCGATTCATTAATGCAGCTGGCACGACAGGTTTCCCGACTGGAAAGCGGGCAGTGAGCGCAAC
GCAATTAATGTGAGTTAGCTCACTCATTAGGCACCCCAGGCTTTACACTTTATGCTTCCGGCTCGTATGT
TGTGTGGAATTGTGAGCGGATAACAATTTCACACAGGAAACAGCTATGACCATGATTACGCCAAGCTCGA
AATTAACCCTCACTAAAGGGAACAAAAGCTGGTACATCAACTTTGTATAGAAAAGTTGAGTCTATACGAA
GTATATTTTTTCTTATTTTGGTTTATCGGAGGTATGCAGTTCCAAATGTTGGATTTTCTACCCTACTAGA
AATTTCCTTTAGTTATACAATTTTAATTCGAAGTTGTATCTTGAAAAGGAAACCATCATCAACAACAAAT
AAGCTTGAGACTAGAATTGCTAATCGTCTGCACCAAATATGAAATTCGTTGAATAAATTATATAAAACAC
TTGACAATCATAAAGTATTTTACATACATATGTATAGTTAATGTCATATTAGCATATTTAGTATTGACTT
AACACGCAGAAATACCAAAGAAACCCTGTTTAATTCATTTCCATGTTTTATTCGCTTTAACTAGGGAATG
ACCAGAATAAGTGGAGCGATATTCAAAAAAAAAAAATTGTATCGGAAAGCTGACATTCTCTACTATAAGA
ATATGACTGAAATTTTTGCCCATTCGGGCTGGAAATCTGAATGGAAATTGTTTATATGAGGGCATCCATG
GTTGTAGTTACAATTTTGAGAAAAAAGTTTAAATTTTAGGGGAAAAGATGTTGAATGAATCATTATGGTG
TTGCTCGACACATTGATCATGCTGATATCGATCAGAAAAATTAAATTTGGGCTTTTATATAGTTTCGAAA
AAACACGTTTAAATTTTTGAAAAATTTTACGTTAGGGTGGAATTGAACCCCAGAGTCCCACCATGCTTGT
CATCCACTCTATCCACTCGGCCATCTCGCTGTTGCAGGCAGTACTAATTGGGGATAGTGAAAAGACTTAA
CGTAGAATTTCAGACGTAAAAATTTCAGATTTCCAGCCCGAATGGGCCAAAATTTCAGTCATATTCTTAT
AGTAGAGAATGTCAGCTTTCCGATACAATATTTTTTTTTTGAATATCGCTCCACTTATTCTGGTCATTCC
CTAGTAAGTTTTTTCAGTTTTACCAGAAATAAAACCACTCATAAAAACTATAAACTACACATTTAAACTG
TAAATGTTGGAAATCATTTTGACCATCAAACAATAGCTATCGGAAAATGCAAAGGCCATTCCGTGATGGC
ACGCTCTTCTTCTATCCATCGCTCCTTTTCAACGAAACACACACACAAACGCAGACTATTGGAAAAGAAA
AATATAGAAAAAACCTTTTTTCTCCTTGTCCCTTGTGTTGATCTCACTTTTCAGTGGACGTGTGCAGTGT
GGAGGCCAGAGACTGTGCTGACCGACGGACGCGCAGGCGGTAAACATACGTTGCAGTGGAGAGTGTAGTC
CCTCGTCGGCTCTCTGTGTATTTCTTTCAATGCCTGTGTCTCGGTCTATCTTTGTCTCTATCTGTTTTAA
AAGTTTTTTGCAAAGTTTCAATTTCTTTTTTATTTTCTCTTCTTTTTTTGCGCATTTATTTTTTTTAAAG
AGCGCTGTTCTTCAATTGGAAAACAGTATAACGATCGAAATAAAAAAAAAACTTGAAATAGTATCGGAAT
TGAGATGGGGGCAATTGAAATTGAAGACGCAACAAAAACATGTTTTTATCGTCTGAAATTATCTAAACTT
TGAATCTAACGTGTCAATGGCTACTTTTACAGTAGACTTTTTAGAGTAATGTTAAAAAGGATAATATAGG
TTTTTCTTCAAACTATTTTGTCACGCCGCATATATTCTTTTCATATTCCATTCGCAAAGTGCATGATGTA
ACAAAAATGAAACGTCATAATTTTTTAATCTTTCACACTTTTTTTGCCGGCCGTTAAATCAAAATCAAAT
CAACTTAATCCAACACGTGCGGGCTTGCAATTTTATTACACCGGTGTCCTACAGCGCCATGTTATCTTCT
TTGATTAGAGATCTCTCACGCAACATTTGACATTGAAAATTTTGTCTCCGAATTGTTGTGTACCTACTTT
GTCCCGATGTCCCAAATTTTCACTGATAACAAGAGATATCTCAACTGTTCTTATCACGTTGATACGTAGA
ACGTTTTACACTAAACCAAATTGCAGTCCCCTTCTACGAACCGTTTGCTAATTGTTTTGCATAGAACAGT
GATCAATGTGTTGTGCTCAGTAGTCAATGATGTTCGTCTCTCATTTTTCCTACAACTTCACTGAAAAGGT
TTTGAATATCTGGTGATTGTAGGCAATCACACCACAGTTAATGGCCTGGCAAATAATGATAAGCGTGTGA
TAAACCTCACAAAAATACGCCTAGAAGTGGTGATATCGCTAGTTTTGTGTCCTTTCGATTTTTTTCGTGT
TGCTTTTTTCTGTGGATAAACCTTTGAACTTTACATTTTGTTTTCAGAGACAAGTTTGTACAAAAAAGCA
GGCTGCGGCCGCATGGATTATAAAGATCATGATGGAGATTATAAAGATCATGATATTGATTATAAAGATG
ATGATGATAAAATGGCTCCAAAAAAAAAAAGAAAAGTTGGAAGAGGAATGGACAAAAAATACAGCATCGG
CCTTGCTATCGGAACGAACTCCGTCGGATGGGCCGTCATCACCGACGAGTACAAGGTCCCATCCAAGAAG
TTCAAGGTCCTCGGAAACACCGACCGTCACTCCATCAAGAAGAACCTCATCGGAGCCCTCCTCTTCGACT
CCGGAGAGACCGCCGAGGCCACCCGTCTCAAGCGTACCGCCCGTCGTCGTTACACCCGTCGTAAGAACCG
TATCTGCTACCTCCAAGAGATCTTCTCCAACGAGATGGCCAAGGTCGACGACTCCTTCTTCCACCGTCTC
GAGGAGTCCTTCCTCGTCGAGGAGGACAAGAAGCACGAGCGTCACCCAATCTTCGGAAACATCGTCGACG
AGGTCGCCTACCACGAGAAGTACCCAACCATCTACCACCTCCGTAAGAAGCTCGTCGACTCCACCGACAA
GGCCGACCTCCGTCTCATCTACCTCGCCCTCGCCCACATGATCAAGTTCCGTGGACACTTCCTCATCGAG
GGAGACCTCAACCCAGACAACTCCGACGTCGACAAGCTCTTCATCCAACTCGTCCAAACCTACAACCAAC
TCTTCGAGGAGAACCCAATCAACGCCTCCGGAGTCGACGCCAAGGCCATCCTCTCCGCCCGTCTCTCCAA
GTCCCGTCGTCTCGAGAACCTCATCGCCCAACTCCCAGGAGAGAAGAAGAACGGACTCTTCGGAAACCTC
ATCGCCCTCTCCCTCGGACTCACCCCAAACTTCAAGTCCAACTTCGACCTCGCCGAGGACGCCAAGCTCC
AACTCTCCAAGGACACCTACGACGACGACCTCGACAACCTCCTCGCCCAAATCGGAGACCAATACGCCGA
CCTCTTCCTCGCCGCCAAGAACCTCTCCGACGCCATCCTCCTCTCCGACATCCTCCGTGTCAACACCGAG
ATCACCAAGGCCCCACTCTCCGCCTCCATGATCAAGCGTTACGACGAGCACCACCAAGACCTCACCCTCC
TCAAGGCCCTCGTCCGTCAACAACTCCCAGAGAAGTACAAGGTAAGTTTAAACATATATATACTAACTAA
CCCTGATTATTTAAATTTTCAGGAGATCTTCTTCGACCAATCCAAGAACGGATACGCCGGATACATCGAC
GGAGGAGCCTCCCAAGAGGAGTTCTACAAGTTCATCAAGCCAATCCTCGAGAAGATGGACGGAACCGAGG
AGCTCCTCGTCAAGCTCAACCGTGAGGACCTCCTCCGTAAGCAACGTACCTTCGACAACGGATCCATCCC
ACACCAAATCCACCTCGGAGAGCTCCACGCCATCCTCCGTCGTCAAGAGGACTTCTACCCATTCCTCAAG
GACAACCGTGAGAAGATCGAGAAGATCCTCACCTTCCGTATCCCATACTACGTCGGACCACTCGCCCGTG
GAAACTCCCGTTTCGCCTGGATGACCCGTAAGTCCGAGGAGACCATCACCCCATGGAACTTCGAGGAGGT
CGTCGACAAGGGAGCCTCCGCCCAATCCTTCATCGAGCGTATGACCAACTTCGACAAGAACCTCCCAAAC
GAGAAGGTCCTCCCAAAGCACTCCCTCCTCTACGAGTACTTCACCGTCTACAACGAGCTCACCAAGGTCA
AGTACGTCACCGAGGGAATGCGTAAGCCAGCCTTCCTCTCCGGAGAGCAAAAGAAGGCCATCGTCGACCT
CCTCTTCAAGACCAACCGTAAGGTCACCGTCAAGCAACTCAAGGAGGACTACTTCAAGAAGATCGAGTGC
TTCGACTCCGTCGAGATCTCCGGAGTCGAGGACCGTTTCAACGCCTCCCTCGGAACCTACCACGACCTCC
TCAAGATCATCAAGGACAAGGACTTCCTCGACAACGAGGAGAACGAGGACATCCTCGAGGACATCGTCCT
CACCCTCACCCTCTTCGAGGACCGTGAGATGATCGAGGAGCGTCTCAAGACCTACGCCCACCTCTTCGAC
GACAAGGTCATGAAGCAGCTTAAGCGTCGTCGTTACACCGGATGGGGACGTCTCTCCCGTAAGCTCATCA
ACGGAATCCGTGACAAGCAATCCGGAAAGACCATCCTCGACTTCCTCAAGTCCGACGGATTCGCCAACCG
TAACTTCATGCAACTCATCCACGACGACTCCCTCACCTTCAAGGTAAGTTTAAACAGTTCGGTACTAACT
AACCATACATATTTAAATTTTCAGGAGGACATCCAAAAGGCCCAAGTCTCCGGACAAGGAGACTCCCTCC
ACGAGCACATCGCCAACCTCGCCGGATCCCCAGCCATCAAGAAGGGAATCCTCCAAACCGTCAAGGTCGT
CGACGAGCTCGTCAAGGTCATGGGACGTCACAAGCCAGAGAACATCGTCATCGAGATGGCCCGTGAGAAC
CAAACCACCCAAAAGGGACAAAAGAACTCCCGTGAGCGTATGAAGCGTATCGAGGAGGGAATCAAGGAGC
TCGGATCCCAAATCCTCAAGGAGCACCCAGTCGAGAACACCCAACTCCAAAACGAGAAGCTCTACCTCTA
CTACCTCCAAAACGGACGTGACATGTACGTCGACCAAGAGCTCGACATCAACCGTCTCTCCGACTACGAC
GTCGACGCTATCGTCCCACAATCCTTCCTCAAGGACGACTCCATCGACAACAAGGTCCTCACCCGTTCCG
ACAAGAACCGTGGAAAGTCCGACAACGTCCCATCCGAGGAGGTCGTCAAGAAGATGAAGAACTACTGGCG
TCAACTCCTCAACGCCAAGCTCATCACCCAACGTAAGTTCGACAACCTCACCAAGGCTGAGCGTGGAGGA
CTCTCCGAGCTCGACAAGGCCGGATTCATCAAGCGTCAACTCGTCGAGACCCGTCAAATCACCAAGCACG
TCGCCCAAATCCTCGACTCCCGTATGAACACCAAGTACGACGAGAACGACAAGCTCATCCGTGAGGTCAA
GGTCATCACCCTCAAGTCCAAGCTCGTCTCCGACTTCCGTAAGGACTTCCAATTCTACAAGGTCCGTGAG
ATCAACAACTACCACCACGCCCACGACGCCTACCTCAACGCCGTAGTAGGAACCGCCCTCATCAAGAAGT
ACCCAAAGCTCGAGTCCGAGTTCGTCTACGGAGACTACAAGGTCTACGACGTCCGTAAGATGATCGCCAA
GTCCGAGCAAGAGATCGGAAAGGCCACCGCCAAGTACTTCTTCTACTCCAACATCATGAACTTCTTCAAG
GTAAGTTTAAACATGATTTTACTAACTAACTAATCTGATTTAAATTTTCAGACCGAGATCACCCTCGCCA
ACGGAGAGATCCGTAAGCGTCCACTCATCGAGACCAACGGAGAGACCGGAGAGATCGTCTGGGACAAGGG
ACGTGACTTCGCCACAGTCCGTAAGGTCCTCTCCATGCCACAAGTCAACATCGTCAAGAAGACCGAGGTC
CAAACCGGAGGATTCTCCAAGGAGTCCATCCTCCCAAAGCGTAACTCCGACAAGCTCATCGCCCGTAAGA
AGGACTGGGACCCAAAGAAGTACGGAGGATTCGACTCCCCAACCGTCGCCTACTCCGTCCTCGTCGTCGC
CAAGGTCGAGAAGGGAAAGTCCAAGAAGCTCAAGTCCGTCAAGGAGCTCCTCGGAATCACCATCATGGAG
CGTTCCTCCTTCGAGAAGAACCCAATCGACTTCCTCGAGGCCAAGGGATACAAGGAGGTCAAGAAGGACC
TCATCATCAAGCTCCCAAAGTACTCCCTCTTCGAGCTCGAGAACGGACGTAAGCGTATGCTCGCCTCCGC
CGGAGAGCTCCAAAAGGGAAACGAGCTCGCCCTCCCATCCAAGTACGTCAACTTCCTCTACCTCGCCTCC
CACTACGAGAAGCTCAAGGGATCCCCAGAGGACAACGAGCAAAAGCAACTCTTCGTCGAGCAACACAAGC
ACTACCTCGACGAGATCATCGAGCAAATCTCCGAGTTCTCCAAGCGTGTCATCCTCGCCGACGCCAACCT
CGACAAGGTCCTCTCCGCCTACAACAAGCACCGTGACAAGCCAATCCGTGAGCAAGCCGAGAACATCATC
CACCTCTTCACCCTCACCAACCTCGGAGCCCCAGCCGCCTTCAAGTACTTCGACACCACCATCGACCGTA
AGCGTTACACCTCCACCAAGGAGGTCCTCGACGCCACCCTCATCCACCAATCCATCACCGGACTCTACGA
GACCCGTATCGACCTCTCCCAACTCGGAGGAGACCCAATTGCTGGATCAAAAGCTTCACCAAAAAAAAAA
AGAAAAGTTTCTAGAGCTGATGCTCTTGATGATTTCGATCTTGATATGCTTGGATCAGATGCTCTTGATG
ATTTCGATCTTGATATGCTTGGATCAGATGCTCTTGATGATTTCGATCTTGATATGCTTGGATCAGATGC
TCTTGATGATTTCGATCTTGATATGCTTATTAATTATCCATATGATGTTCCAGATTATGCTTCATAGGGT
ACCCCCAGCTTTCTTGTACAAAGTTGATGTACCGGTAGAAAAAATGAGTAAAGGAGAAGAACTTTTCACT
GGAGTTGTCCCAATTCTTGTTGAATTAGATGGTGATGTTAATGGGCACAAATTTTCTGTCAGTGGAGAGG
GTGAAGGTGATGCAACATACGGAAAACTTACCCTTAAATTTATTTGCACTACTGGAAAACTACCTGTTCC
ATGGGTAAGTTTAAACATATATATACTAACTAACCCTGATTATTTAAATTTTCAGCCAACACTTGTCACT
ACTTTCTGTTATGGTGTTCAATGCTTCTCGAGATACCCAGATCATATGAAACGGCATGACTTTTTCAAGA
GTGCCATGCCCGAAGGTTATGTACAGGAAAGAACTATATTTTTCAAAGATGACGGGAACTACAAGACACG
TAAGTTTAAACAGTTCGGTACTAACTAACCATACATATTTAAATTTTCAGGTGCTGAAGTCAAGTTTGAA
GGTGATACCCTTGTTAATAGAATCGAGTTAAAAGGTATTGATTTTAAAGAAGATGGAAACATTCTTGGAC
ACAAATTGGAATACAACTATAACTCACACAATGTATACATCATGGCAGACAAACAAAAGAATGGAATCAA
AGTTGTAAGTTTAAACATGATTTTACTAACTAACTAATCTGATTTAAATTTTCAGAACTTCAAAATTAGA
CACAACATTGAAGATGGAAGCGTTCAACTAGCAGACCATTATCAACAAAATACTCCAATTGGCGATGGCC
CTGTCCTTTTACCAGACAACCATTACCTGTCCACACAATCTGCCCTTTCGAAAGATCCCAACGAAAAGAG
AGACCACATGGTCCTTCTTGAGTTTGTAACAGCTGCTGGGATTACACATGGCATGGATGAACTATACAAA
TAGCATTCGTAGAATTCCAACTGAGCGCCGGTCGCTACCATTACCAACTTGTCTGGTGTCAAAAATAATA
GGGGCCGCTGTCATCAGAGTAAGTTTAAACTGAGTTCTACTAACTAACGAGTAATATTTAAATTTTCAGC
ATCTCGCGCCCGTGCCTCTGACTTCTAAGTCCAATTACTCTTCAACATCCCTACATGCTCTTTCTCCCTG
TGCTCCCACCCCCTATTTTTGTTATTATCAAAAAACTTCTCTTAATTTCTTTGTTTTTTAGCTTCTTTTA
AGTCACCTCTAACAATGAAATTGTGTAGATTCAAAAATAGAATTAATTCGTAATAAAAAGTCGAAAAAAA
TTGTGCTCCCTCCCCCCATTAATAATAATTCTATCCCAAAATCTACACAATGTTCTGTGTACACTTCTTA
TGTTTTTTACTTCTGATAAATTTTTTTGAAACATCATAGAAAAAACCGCACACAAAATACCTTATCATAT
GTTACGTTTCAGTTTATGACCGCAATTTTTATTTCTTCGCACGTCTGGGCCTCTCATGACGTCAAATCAT
GCTCATCGTGAAAAAGTTTTGGAGTATTTTTGGAATTTTTCAATCAAGTGAAAGTTTATGAAATTAATTT
TCCTGCTTTTGCTTTTTGGGGTTTCCCCTATTGTTTGTCAAGATTTCGAGGACGGCGTTTTTCTTGCTAA
AATCACAAGTATTGATGAGCACGATGCAAGAAAGATCGGAAGAAGGTTTGGGTTTGAGGCTCAGTGGAAG
GTGAGTAGAAGTTGATAATTTGAAAGTGGAGTAGTGTCTATGGGGTTTTTGCCTTAAATGACAGAATACA
TTCCCAATATACCAAACATAACTGTTTCCTACTAGTCGGCCGTACGGGCCCCCCCTCGAGGTCGACGGTA
TCGATAAGCTTCAGTAAAAGAAGTAGAATTTTATAGTTTTTTTTCTGTTTGAAAAATTCTCCCCATCAAT
GTTCTTTCAAATAAATACATCACTAATGCAAAGTATTCTATAACCTCATATCTAAATTCTTCAAAATCTT
AACATATCTTATCATTGCTTTAAGTCAAACGTAACATTAAAAAAAATGTTTTGGAAAATGTGTCAAGTCT
CTCAAAATTCAGTTTTTTAAACCACTCCTATAGTCCTATAGTCCTATAGTTACCCATGAAATCCTTATAT
ATTACTGTAAAATGTTTCAAAAACCATTGGCAAATTGCCAGAACTGAAAATTTCCGGCAAATTGGGGAAC
CGGCAAATTGCCAATTTGCTGAATTTGCCGGAAAAACGGTAATTGCCGAAAGTTTTTGACACGAAAATGG
CAAATTGTGGTTTTAAAATTTTTTTTTTTGGAAATTTCAGAATTTCAATTTTAATCGGCAAAACTGTAGG
CATCCTAAGAATGTTCCTACATCTATTTTGAAAAGTAAGCGAATTCTATGAAAATGTCTAAAGAAAATGG
GGAAACAATTTCAAAAAGGCACAGTTTCAAGTGTTTCCGAATTATACTAAATCCCTCTAAAAACTTCCGG
CAAATTGATATCCGTAAAAGAGCAAATCCGCATTTTTGCCGAAAATTAAAATTTCCGACAAATCGGCAAA
CCGGCAATTTGGCGAAATTTGCCGGAAGGCAATTGCCGCCCACCCCTGTTCCAGAGGTTCAAACTGGTAG
CAAAGCTCAAAATTTCTCAAATTCTCCAATTTTTTTTTGAATTTTGGCAGTGTACCAAAATGACATTCAG
TCATATTGGTTTATTATAGATTTATTTAGATAAAATCCTAAATGATTCTACCTTTAAAGATGCCCACTTT
AAAAGTAATGACTCAAACTTCAAATTGCTCTAAGATTCTATTGAATTACCATCTTTTCCTCTCATTTTCT
CTCACTGTCTATTTCATCACAAATTCATCCCTCTCTCCCTCTCTTTCTCTCTCCCTCTCTCTCTTTCTCT
TTGCTCATCATCTGTCATTTTGTCCGTTCCTCTCTCTGCGCCCTCAGCGTTCCCCACACTCTCTCGCTTC
TCTTTTCCTAGACGTCTTCTTTTTTCATCTTCTTCAGCCCTTTTTCGCCATTTTCCATCTCTGTCAATCA
TTACGGACGACCCCCATTAATTTTTGGATGTGCTCTGCGAGCAAGAGCACACGGAACTCATTTATTTTTT
GTTGGAATTTCTTTTTCATTTTAGTTAGTTAAAAGGTTATTCAGTGCAAAAATTGATTTTTTGCTCTTTT
GGTACATTAGAGGGGTTTGAAAGTTTTCCATAAAAAGGGTTTCCGGAGTAAAAAATCTAAAAATTTTTAC
AAACATTTCCAAAAATTTTGGGAACATATCTTTTCAAAAACTCAAAAAAAAACGCAAACATCATAAATTT
AATCAATTAATTGGATGCGTTCAAATATTTTAAAAATATTTTTGAATTGCATATTTCTTTACTCATAAAA
AAATTATTAATGTTTAAGTAAAAAAAATATTTCAGGATTTTAAACAAAAACTGTAAATCCCATAAAACAG
TGTTATTTTTTAGTTATTTTTAGTAATTATTTGTGAATTAAAAACACATTTTTTTTCAAAATATTCCTTG
AATAAATAAAATTGAAAGTGAATTCAAAATATTTCACCAATTTTACAAAATTTGAAAATTTGAAAAAATA
TTTTCTACCAAATTGTGCTCAAAAAATATTATTAAGTTCCCAGGAAATTTATGATGAAAACTTGGAATAT
TTTTGGTAAAATTTTCTCAAAAAATTGAAAGTTGTCAAAAACACACTAACACTATACCTCGCGGCATAGA
AAAAACTGGTGGCCGAATTTTTTAAACCAATTTAAATTAAATATATTTTTGCACTTTGTACAAAAAAATT
TGAAGTTCCCAGGAAATTCATACGGAAATATTTTCCAGAACTTTTATAATTTTTATTTTAATTCTCAAAA
TTTACAATAAAAACTTGGAAACCTGAAATTTGCTTAAAGAATAACCCTATCCCCCACGGCCTAGAAAATA
CTGGTGGCCGAATTTTTTCCGCAGCCACACCACCTCTAATCTCCAGAGCACTCTCCAAAATTCCCATAAT
CCCCAAAATTTTCAGCTACAACAGCATATATGAAGGCAGATCTACAACAACAATCGATCGCACCCGGCTC
GGCAACCTTCCCGTCTCAGGTGAGGAAGACGCAGAGAAATGAGAGAGAGAGCGTGTTTATGCACGCAGTA
TACTAACTCCTGATATCCAATTTCATATATCGATATGCTTGCTTTCTTTTCTTCTACGTTGAAATTGTTT
GAACTTTTCTCAAAAAACGCGGATTTTAGAGAGACTTAGAGTTGCTCCAAATAAATTTAATTTGCAATTT
TGCACTTACTATTAGAATCTACTTTTATAGCGCTAAAATGACCGAATAACACAGTAGATTTTAAAAGAAA
ATTTTAAAAATTATTTTTTTGTGCAGTCAAATTTCGCTAGTTTTTGCCACTCATTTTTGAACATTTGTAT
ATGTGCCTTTCGGTGGTTCAATCAGGGGTGGCACGTGGTGTCAGAGTGTTCCATTTCGGTTTGATCTACG
TTGATCTACAAAAAATGCGGGAGAAGAGACGCAGAGTTCTCAACTGATTTCACATGGTTATGAACCAGGG
GTGTTCGGCAAATTTGCCGTTTGCCGAGCTGGGCAAATTTTGAGATTTGCCGCACACCCCTTTTATGAAC
GTGCTGACGTCACATCTTTTTGGACAAAGAATTCCCGCATTTTTTGTATATCAAACCGTGATGGGACAGC
CTGGCACCACGTGGGGTTGGCGGCAAATGATTTTTTCCGACAAATCGGCAAATTGGCAAATTGCCGGAAT
TTAAAGTTTCTGGCAAATTGTTGATTTGCCGAAAAAAAATTTCAAAAAGGCACAGTTTTAAGTGTTTCCG
TCTTATAAAATATTTCTCTAAAAATTTCCGGAAAACGGAAAATTGCCGGAAATACAAAGTTTCGTCAAAT
CGGCAAACCTGCAATTTGCCGAACGGCAACTGCCGCCAACACCTGGTTCCCAAAAAAGCGTGCACTGTTT
GAATATTAAAAAAAAAATTCACACAAAAATAATAAATTGAAATAGGCTAAATTCACATCTATGTACAAAA
ATTGCATGCCAGCACCGGTCAATTTTCTCAATTACTTTTTGTCTATTTTTGCCGAACATAATTTGCTGTT
TCCTTGGCAGAATACAGAAAACTCTTTTTTTTTTCAGATGCCCCGACCCCCACCGGTAACCGAACAGGCT
ATAACCACCGAGGCGGAGCTTCTCGCGAAAAATCAAATTACACCAAATGATGTGCTAGCTCTTCCAGGAA
TCACTCAAGGTAAGTGAATATTTGCTCTATTGATAAACGCGCCGTGTACTCCACGTGGACAAACATATCA
AATTTTCAGGATTCCTATGCTCCCCATCGGCAAACGTCTATAACATTGAGTTCACCAAATTCCAAATCCG
TGACCTCGACACGGAACACGTGCTCTTCGAAATTGCAAAACCGGAAAATGAGACGGAAGAGAATCTGCAG
GCGCAAGCCGAATCGGCAAGATATGTCCGATATCGATTTGCGCCGAATTTTCTGAAATTAAAGACGGTCG
GCGCGACGGTCGAGTTCAAGGTCGGCGATGTGCCGATCACACATTTTCGAATGATTGAACGGCACTTTTT
CAAGGATCGTTTATTGAAATGCTTTGATTTTGAATTTGGATTCTGTATGCCAAATTCGAGAAACAACTGT
GAACATATCTATGAATTTCCACAACTTTCACAACAACTCAGTGAGTTTGAAGCGGGAAAAATTATTTGAG
CTCATTTTGTCAATAGAGCGAATTTTCTAGGTTTTTAAAAATAAAATAAATATTGACAAAAAGCTGCCCT
ACAGTAGTTCAAAATGTGAAAACTTGGAGGAAATTCGAGTTTTCTCTGAGAAGTTTTTGGCGGGTAATTC
AAATTTTCTGAGAAAAAAATTAGCCGCGAGAATTCAAATTTTCTGAGAAAATTATTTGACGGGAAATTCA
AAATTTCTGGAAATGTATTGAACATTTGAGAAATTTTGTTAAAAACTACATTAAACCGATAAAAAAGTTC
GCAAATTTTTTTTAAGTGCTCATGGTGCATCGAAGAGAAGAATTCTTGCCAAAACTAGCCCATGAAATTA
AAAATTATCGCGGAAAAAAACTGACTAATTGGAAAGTAAAATGAAATTTGCAAAAAAAAAATATGTTTTT
TTGTTGTAAAATTAAAAAAAAAACTGTATATTTTCAGTGGACGACATGATCAATAATCCAAACGAGACCC
GCTCCGATAGCTTCTATTTTGTGGAGAATAAGCTCGTAATGCACAATAAGGCCGACTACTCGTATGATGC
ATAATTTCCCGCCGATGGAATAAAACTAATAATTTTTCTCGCAATTTATAGAAATCATGTGATTTTCCTA
CCGCTAAATTTAAAATTTCCTAATTTTTCACTATATTTCTCACAAAATGCATTCCGAAAACTCTCATTTT
TCAGCTTTTCAATACAAATCCCAATAAATGATTTTTCAAATATAATGTTCTCAATTGATATGTTTTATTT
GAATGTTGGAAAAAACCATAAAATTAAAAAAAACTTGAATTATTCAAAAATAATTCGGCCCTTTTACAAA
AAATTATCATAAAAATTAAATTTGGAAAATCTGTGATTTGTCGCTTTGCCGGAAGTTTCCAATTCCGGCA
ACTAACCGATTTGCCGATTAGCTAGAAATTTCAATTCCGACAATGTGCCGCTTTGCCGATTTGCCGGAAA
TTTCCAATTCCGGCAATTAACGGACTTGCCGATTAGCTAGAAATTTAACTTTAGATAAAACTTCTCAACA
AAATCAAATTGGAAAGTCAGCGATTTGCCGCTTTGCCGGAAGTTTTCAGTTCCGGCATCTAACCGATTTG
CCGATTTGCCAAAAATGTCAATTCCGAAAAACTGCCGATTTGCCGCTTTGTCGGAAATTTCAATTCCGAC
AAATTGCCGATTTGCCGATTTGCCGAACATTCCAATTCCGACCATTTGTCGATTTGCCGGAAGTTACCAA
TTCCGGCAACTAACGGATTTGCCGATTTGCCGGAAAAAAATTGTTTGTCGCCAACCCTGATTTAAATGAC
TAATCATGTTGCAAAAGATAACTGCTTGCATCAAAAATCCGATCATTGGCATTCCCAACATCTTCTTCAT
CCAAAACACCACCCTTTTCTTCCACTAATCATGAATTCCCGACCAATTGTTATCAGTAGGAAAAGCCTCC
TTTTATCTCATTATCAGCAATTGCCTTCTTCTTCTTCTTCTTTGAATACCATTTGAATGGAGATATCATT
TACATAAATCTGCCGCCGAGATTGTGAAGCAGGAGGAAAAGCTGAAGATACTGATATTATATGTATATTT
CATTATTCTTTTTCCACAAAATTTTCCGACATTTAATTCCACTTCACTTTCATCGTCTCTTTTTCCCCCA
TTGTCGCCCCCACTCATTTGTCTTCTTCTTCAAATACGGGTCAATCACTTTCCGTTTTTTATTCATTTTT
TGTTATGTTCGGCTTAACAAATTTGAAGTATTGTTAAAATTCTCTAGAGCGGCCGCCACCGCGGTGGAGC
TCCAATTCGCCCTATAGTGAGTCGTATTACAATTCACTGGCCGTCGTTTTACAACGTCGTGACTGGGAAA
ACCCTGGCGTTACCCAACTTAATCGCCTTGCAGCACATCCCCCTTTCGCCAGCTGGCGTAATAGCGAAGA
GGCCCGCACCGATCGCCCTTCCCAACAGTTGCGCAGCCTGAATGGCGAATGGAAATTGTAAGCGTTAATA
TTTTGTTAAAATTCGCGTTAAATTTTTGTTAAATCAGCTCATTTTTTAACCAATAGGCCGAAATCGGCAA
AATCCCTTATAAATCAAAAGAATAGACCGAGATAGGGT
[37 nt withheld, positions 17049-17085]
AAAGAACGTGGACTCCAACGTCAAAGG
[49 nt withheld, positions 17113-17161]
T
[91 nt withheld, positions 17163-17253]
G
[124 nt withheld, positions 17255-17378]
CAG
